>Addgene plasmid #67455 | pDEST47-ARF4 | addgene partial sequence | sequence record 119584 | T7 5'-TAATACGACTCACTATAGGG-3'
AAAAAAGCAGGCTTAGAAGGAGATAGAACCATGGGCCTCACTATCTCCTCCCTCTTCTCCCGACTATTTG
GCAAGAAGCAGATGCGCATTTTGATGGTTGGATTGGATGCTGCTGGCAAGACAACCATTCTGTATAAACT
GAAGTTAGGGGAGATAGTCACCACCATTCCTACCATTGGTTTTAATGTGGAAACAGTAGAATATAAGAAC
ATTTGTTTCACAGTATGGGATGTTGGTGGTCAAGATAGAATTAGGCCTCTCTGGAAGCATTACTTCCAGA
ATACCCAGGGTCTTATTTTTGTGGTAGATAGCAACGATCGTGAAAGAATTCAGGAAGTAGCAGATGAGCT
GCAGAAAATGCTTCTGGTAGATGAATTGAGAGATGCAGTGCTGCTACTTTTTGCAAACAAACAGGATTTG
CCAAATGCTATGGCCATCAGTGAAATGACAGATAAACTAGGGCTTCAGTCTCTTCGTAACAGAACATGGT
ATGTTCAAGCCACTTGTGCAACACAAGGAACTGGTCTGTATGAAGGACTTGACTGGCTGTCAAATGAGCT
TTCAAAACGTTAATAGGACCCAGCTTTCTTGTACAAAGTGGTTCGATCTAGAATGGCTAGCAAAGGAGAA
GAACTTTTCACTGGAGTTGTCCCAATTCTTGTTGAATTAGATGGTGATGTTAATGGGCACAAATTTTCTG
TCAGTGGAGAGGGTGAAGGTGATGCTACATACGGAAAGCTTACCCTTAAATTTATTTGCACTACTGGAAA
ACTACCTGTTCCATGGCCAACACTTGTCACTACTTTCTCTTATGGTGTTCAATGCTTTTCCCGTTATCCG
GATCATATGAAACGGCATGACTTTTTCAAGAGTGCCATGCCCGAAGGTTATGTACAGGAACGCACTATAT
CTTTCAAAGATGACGGGAACTACAAGACGCGTGCTGAAGTCAAGTTTGAAGGTGATACCCCTTGTTAATC
GTATCGAGTTAAAAGGTATTGATTTTTAAAGAAGATGGAAACATTCTCGGACCCAACCTCGAGTAC
