[The description below was written by a language model from this plasmid's Addgene catalogue record.]
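Description:
pDEST47-ARF4 is a mammalian expression plasmid built on the commercial Gateway destination vector pcDNA-DEST47, into which the human ARF4 open reading frame (also known as ARF2, a member of the ARF family of small regulatory GTPases) was transferred by Gateway recombination. It is maintained in E. coli as a high-copy plasmid under ampicillin selection, and it carries a neomycin resistance marker so that transfected mammalian cells can be selected with G418, allowing either transient expression or the derivation of stable lines.

Transcription of ARF4 is driven by the CMV promoter, a strong constitutive promoter in most mammalian cell types. The pcDNA-DEST47 backbone is designed to place a GFP coding sequence downstream of the recombined insert so that a C-terminal GFP fusion is produced, which is consistent with a GFP reverse primer being listed for sequencing across the 3′ junction. In this construct, however, the ARF4 insert retains its native stop codon, so translation terminates before the GFP sequence and the protein is made in its untagged, native form rather than as a fusion.

The plasmid belongs to a toolbox of constructs for expressing or knocking down human ARF, ARL and SAR family GTPases. It suits experiments that call for overexpression of unmodified ARF4 in mammalian cells without an added tag. No feature table was supplied, so details such as the origin of replication, polyadenylation signals and recombination site remnants are not stated in the record.
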