Addgene plasmid #67455: pDEST47-ARF4
Purpose: Mammalian expression of hArf4 with stop codon (native expression)
Depositing lab: Richard Kahn. Depositing organization: Emory University. Publication: Tool box: Plasmids for the expression or knockdown of human ARF Family GTPases (ARF/ARL/SAR) and their co-expression in bacteria with N-myristoyltransferases. Kerr SC, Kahn RA. Cell Logist. 2015 Sep 21;5(3):e1090523. doi: 10.1080/21592799.2015.1090523. eCollection 2015 Jul-Sep. PubMed 27057421.
Backbone
  Vector backbone: pcDNA-DEST47
  Backbone manufacturer: Life Technologies
  Vector type: Mammalian Expression
  Selectable markers: Neomycin (select with G418)
Growth in bacteria
  Bacterial resistance: Ampicillin, 100 μg/mL
  Growth temperature: 37°C
  Growth strain: DH5alpha
  Copy number: High Copy
Gene/Insert
  Gene/Insert name: ARF4 (alt name: pRK3s-D47)
  Species: H. sapiens (human)
  Entrez Gene: ARF4 (a.k.a. ARF2)
  Promoter: CMV
  Cloning method: Gateway Cloning
  Sequencing primers: 5′ CMV-F; 3′ GFP-R
Terms and licenses: Academic/Nonprofit Terms; Industry Terms: Not Available to Industry
Depositor comments: Note that the insert contains its native stop codon and does not produce a fusion protein with GFP.
How to cite: pDEST47-ARF4 was a gift from Richard Kahn (Addgene plasmid # 67455 ; http://n2t.net/addgene:67455 ; RRID:Addgene_67455)
